>Addgene plasmid #192814 | pMRX-IP-3xFLAG-NCOA4 (L63R) | addgene full sequence | sequence record 379052 | Addgene NGS Result
GACATTGATTATTGACTAGTTATTAATAGTAATCAATTACGGGGTCATTAGTTCATAGCCCATATATGGA
GTTCCGCGTTACATAACTTACGGTAAATGGCCCGCCTGGCTGACCGCCCAACGACCCCCGCCCATTGACG
TCAATAATGACGTATGTTCCCATAGTAACGCCAATAGGGACTTTCCATTGACGTCAATGGGTGGAGTATT
TACGGTAAACTGCCCACTTGGCAGTACATCAAGTGTATCATATGCCAAGTACGCCCCCTATTGACGTCAA
TGACGGTAAATGGCCCGCCTGGCATTATGCCCAGTACATGACCTTATGGGACTTTCCTACTTGGCAGTAC
ATCTACGTATTAGTCATCGCTATTACCATGCTAGAGAACCATCAGATGTTTCCAGGGTGCCCCAAGGACC
TGAAATGACCCTGTGCCTTATTTGAACTAACCAATCAGTTCGCTTCTCGCTTCTGTTCGCGCGCTTCTGC
TCCCCGAGCTCAATAAAAGAGCCCACAACCCCTCACTCGGCGCGCCAGTCCTCCGATTGACTGAGTCGCC
CGGGTACCCGTGTATCCAATAAACCCTCTTGCAGTTGCATCCGACTTGTGGTCTCGCTGTTCCTTGGGAG
GGTCTCCTCTGAGTGATTGACTACCCGTCAGCGGGGGTCTTTCATTTGGGGGCTCGTCCGGGATCGGGAG
ACCCCTGCCCAGGGACCACCGACCCACCACCGGGAGGTAAGCTGGCCAGCAACTTATCTGTGTCTGTCCG
ATTGTCTAGTGTCTATGACTGATTTTATGCGCCTGCGTCGGTACTAGTTAGCTAACTAGCTCTGTATCTG
GCGGACCCGTGGTGGAACTGACGAGTTCGGAACACCCGGCCGCAACCCTGGGAGACGTCCCAGGGACTTC
GGGGGCCGTTTTTGTGGCCCGACCTGAGTCCAAAAATCCCGATCGTTTTGGACTCTTTGGTGCACCCCCC
TTAGAGGAGGGATATGTGGTTCTGGTAGGAGACGAGAACCTAAAACAGTTCCCGCCTCCGTCTGAATTTT
TGCTTTCGGTTTGGGACCGAAGCCGCGCCGCGCGTCTTGTCTGCTGCAGCATCGTTCTGTGTTGTCTCTG
TCTGACTGTGTTTCTGTATTTGTCTGAAAATATGGGCCCGGGCCAGACTGTTACCACTCCCTTAAGTTTG
ACCTTAGGTCACTGGAAAGATGTCGAGCGGATCGCTCACAACCAGTCGGTAGATGTCAAGAAGAGACGTT
GGGTTACCTTCTGCTCTGCAGAATGGCCAACCTTTAACGTCGGATGGCCGCGAGACGGCACCTTTAACCG
AGACCTCATCACCCAGGTTAAGATCAAGGTCTTTTCACCTGGCCCGCATGGACACCCAGACCAGGTCCCC
TACATCGTGACCTGGGAAGCCTTGGCTTTTGACCCCCCTCCCTGGGTCAAGCCCTTTGTACACCCTAAGC
CTCCGCCTCCTCTTCCTCCATCCGCCCCGTCTCTCCCCCTTGAACCTCCTCGTTCGACCCCGCCTCGATC
CTCCCTTTATCCAGCCCTCACTCCTTCTCTAGGCGCCCCCATATGGCCATATGAGATCTTATATGGGGCA
CCCCCGCCCCTTGTAAACTTCCCTGACCCTGACATGACAAGAGTTACTAACAGCCCCTCTCTCCAAGCTC
ACTTACAGGCTCTCTACTTAGTCCAGCACGAAGTCTGGAGACCTCTGGCGGCAGCCTACCAAGAACAACT
GGACCGACCGGTGGTACCTCACCCTTACCGAGTCGGCGACACAGTGTGGGTCCGCCGACACCAGACTAAG
AACCTAGAACCTCGCTGGAAAGGACCTTACACAGTCCTGCTGACCACCCCCACCGCCCTCAAAGTAGACG
GCATCGCAGCTTGGATACACGCCGCCCACGTGAAGGCTGCCGACCCCGGGGGTGGACCATCCTCTAGACT
GCCGGATCTGCCATCGATATAAAGCTTGCCACCATGGACTACAAAGACCATGACGGTGATTATAAAGATC
ATGACATCGACTACAAGGATGACGATGACAAGGGTTCAGGCTCGGGATCCGGGAATTCGAATACCTTCCA
AGACCAGAGTGGCAGCTCCAGTAATAGAGAACCCCTTTTGAGGTGTAGTGATGCACGGAGGGACTTGGAG
CTTGCTATTGGTGGAGTTCTCCGGGCTGAACAGCAAATTAAAGATAACTTGCGAGAGGTCAAAGCTCAGA
TTCACAGTTGCATAAGCCGTCACCTGGAATGTAGAAGAAGCCGTGAGGTATGGCTGTATGAACAGGTGGA
CCTTATTTATCAGCTTAAAGAGGAGACACTTCAACAGCAGGCTCAGCAGCTCTACTCGTTATTGGGCCAG
TTCAATTGTCTTACTCATCAACTGGAGTGTACCCAAAACAAAGATCTAGCCAATCAAGTCTCTGTGTGCC
TGGAGAGACTGGGCAGTTTGACCCTTAAGCCTGAAGATTCAACTGTCCTGCTCTTTGAAGCTGACACAAT
TACTCTGCGCCAGACCATCACCACATTTGGGTCTCTCAAAACCATTCAAATTCCTGAGCACTTGATGGCT
CATGCTAGTTCAGCAAATATTGGGCCCTTCCTGGAGAAGAGAGGCTGTATCTCCATGCCAGAGCAGAAGT
CAGCATCCGGTATTGTAGCTGTCCCTTTCAGCGAATGGCTCCTTGGAAGCAAACCTGCCAGTGGTTATCA
AGCTCCTTACATACCCAGCACCGACCCCCAGGACTGGCTTACCCAAAAGCAGACCTTGGAGAACAGTCAG
ACTTCTTCCAGAGCCTGCAATTTCTTCAATAATGTCGGGGGAAACCTAAAGGGCTTAGAAAACTGGCTCC
TCAAGAGTGAAAAATCAAGTTATCAAAAGTGTAACAGCCATTCCACTACTAGTTCTTTCTCCATTGAAAT
GGAAAAGGTTGGAGATCAAGAGCTTCCTGATCAAGATGAGATGGACCTATCAGATTGGCTAGTGACTCCC
CAGGAATCCCATAAGCTGCGGAAGCCTGAGAATGGCAGTCGTGAAACTTCTGAAAAATTCAAATTATTGT
TCCAGTCCTATAATGTGAATGATTGGCTTGTCAAGACTGACTCCTGTACCAACTGTCAGGGAAACCAGCC
CAAAGGTGTGGAGATTGAAAACCTGGGCAATCTGAAGTGCCTGAATGACCACTTGGAGGCCAAGAAACCA
TTGTCCACCCCCAGCATGGTTACAGAGGATTGGCTTGTCCAGAACCATCAG
[141 nt withheld, positions 3272-3412]
CCTGTGGAACCCAAACCTGAGCCTGAGAAGCATAAAGATTCCCTGAATATGTGGCTCTGTCCTAGAAAAG
AAGTAATAGAACAAACTAAAGCACCAAAGGCAATGACTCCTTCTAGAATTGCTGATTCCTTCCAAGTCAT
AAAGAACAGCCCCTTGTCGGAGTGGCTTATCAGGCCCCCATACAAAGAAGGAAGTCCCAAGGAAGTGCCT
GGTACTGAAGACAGAGCTGGCAAACAGAAGTTTAAAAGCCCCATGAATACTTCCTGGTGTTCCTTTAACA
CAGCTGACTGGGTCCTGCCAGGAAAGAAGATGGGCAACCTCAGCCAGTTATCTTCTGGAGAAGACAAGTG
GCTGCTTCGAAAGAAGGCCCAGGAAGTATTACTTAATTCACCTCTACAGGAGGAACATAACTTCCCCCCA
GACCATTATGGCCTCCCTGCAGTTTGTGATCTCTTTGCCTGTATGCAGCTTAAAGTTGATAAAGAGAAGT
GGTTATATCGAACTCCTCTACAGATGTAGCTCGAGAGCGGCCGCTACGTAAATTCCGCCCCCCCCCCTAA
CGTTACTGGCCGAAGCCGCTTGGAATAAGGCCGGTGTGCGTTTGTCTATATGTTATTTTCCACCATATTG
CCGTCTTTTGGCAATGTGAGGGCCCGGAAACCTGGCCCTGTCTTCTTGACGAGCATTCCTAGGGGTCTTT
CCCCTCTCGCCAAAGGAATGCAAGGTCTGTTGAATGTCGTGAAGGAAGCAGTTCCTCTGGAAGTTTCTTG
AAGACAAACAACGTCTGTAGCGACCCTTTGCAGGCAGCGGAACCCCCCACCTGGCGACAGGTGCCTCTGC
GGCCAAAAGCCACGTGTATAAGATACACCTGCAAAGGCGGCACAACCCCAGTGCCACGTTGTGAGTTGGA
TAGTTGTGGAAAGAGTCAAATGGCTCTCCTCAAGCGTATTCAACAAGGGGCTGAAGGATGCCCAGAAGGT
ACCCCATTGTATGGGATCTGATCTGGGGCCTCGGTGCACATGCTTTACATGTGTTTAGTCGAGGTTAAAA
AAACGTCTAGGCCCCCCGAACCACGGGGACGTGGTTTTCCTTTGAAAAACACGATGATAATATGGCCACA
ACCGTCGACATGACCGAGTACAAGCCCACGGTGCGCCTCGCCACCCGCGACGACGTCCCCCGGGCCGTAC
GCACCCTCGCCGCCGCGTTCGCCGACTACCCCGCCACGCGCCACACCGTCGACCCGGACCGCCACATCGA
GCGGGTCACCGAGCTGCAAGAACTCTTCCTCACGCGCGTCGGGCTCGACATCGGCAAGGTGTGGGTCGCG
GACGACGGCGCCGCGGTGGCGGTCTGGACCACGCCGGAGAGCGTCGAAGCGGGGGCGGTGTTCGCCGAGA
TCGGCCCGCGCATGGCCGAGTTGAGCGGTTCCCGGCTGGCCGCGCAGCAACAGATGGAAGGCCTCCTGGC
GCCGCACCGGCCCAAGGAGCCCGCGTGGTTCCTGGCCACCGTCGGCGTCTCGCCCGACCACCAGGGCAAG
GGTCTGGGCAGCGCCGTCGTGCTCCCCGGAGTGGAGGCGGCCGAGCGCGCCGGGGTGCCCGCCTTCCTGG
AGACCTCCGCGCCCCGCAACCTCCCCTTCTACGAGCGGCTCGGCTTCACCGTCACCGCCGACGTCGAGGT
GCCCGAAGGACCGCGCACCTGGTGCATGACCCGCAAGCCCGGTGCCTGAGTCGACCGCCCGCCCCACGAC
CCGCAGCGCCCGACCGAAAGGAGCGCACGACCCCATGGCTCGACGATAAAATAAAAGATTTTATTTAGTC
TCCAGAAAAAGGGGGGAATGAAAGACCCCACCTGTAGGTTTGGCAAGCTAGCTTAAGTAACGCCATTTTG
CAAGGCATGGAAAAATACATAACTGAGAATAGAGAAGTTCAGATCAAGGTCAGGAACAGATGGAACAGCT
GAATATGGGCCAAACAGGATATCTGTGGTAAGCAGTTCCTGCCCCGGCTCAGGGCCAAGAACAGATGGAA
CAGCTGAATATGGGCCAAACAGGATATCTGTGGTAAGCAGTTCCTGCCCCGGCTCAGGGCCAAGAACAGA
TGGTCCCCAGATGCGGTCCAGCCCTCAGCAGTTTCTAGAGAACCATCAGATGTTTCCAGGGTGCCCCAAG
GACCTGAAATGACCCTGTGCCTTATTTGAACTAACCAATCAGTTCGCTTCTCGCTTCTGTTCGCGCGCTT
CTGCTCCCCGAGCTCAATAAAAGAGCCCACAACCCCTCACTCGGGGCGCCAGTCCTCCGATTGACTGAGT
CGCCCGGGTACCCGTGTATCCAATAAACCCTCTTGCAGTTGCATCCGACTTGTGGTCTCGCTGTTCCTTG
GGAGGGTCTCCTCTGAGTGATTGACTACCCGTCAGCGGGGGTCTTTCACATGCAGCATGTATCAAAATTA
ATTTGGTTTTTTTTCTTAAGTATTTACATTAAATGGCCATAGTTGCATTAATGAATCGGCCAACGCGCGG
GGAGAGGCGGTTTGCGTATTGGGCGCTCTTCCGCTTCCTCGCTCACTGACTCGCTGCGCTCGGTCGTTCG
GCTGCGGCGAGCGGTATCAGCTCACTCAAAGGCGGTAATACGGTTATCCACAGAATCAGGGGATAACGCA
GGAAAGAACATGTGAGCAAAAGGCCAGCAAAAGGCCAGGAACCGTAAAAAGGCCGCGTTGCTGGCGTTTT
TCCATAGGCTCCGCCCCCCTGACGAGCATCACAAAAATCGACGCTCAAGTCAGAGGTGGCGAAACCCGAC
AGGACTATAAAGATACCAGGCGTTTCCCCCTGGAAGCTCCCTCGTGCGCTCTCCTGTTCCGACCCTGCCG
CTTACCGGATACCTGTCCGCCTTTCTCCCTTCGGGAAGCGTGGCGCTTTCTCATAGCTCACGCTGTAGGT
ATCTCAGTTCGGTGTAGGTCGTTCGCTCCAAGCTGGGCTGTGTGCACGAACCCCCCGTTCAGCCCGACCG
CTGCGCCTTATCCGGTAACTATCGTCTTGAGTCCAACCCGGTAAGACACGACTTATCGCCACTGGCAGCA
GCCACTGGTAACAGGATTAGCAGAGCGAGGTATGTAGGCGGTGCTACAGAGTTCTTGAAGTGGTGGCCTA
ACTACGGCTACACTAGAAGAACAGTATTTGGTATCTGCGCTCTGCTGAAGCCAGTTACCTTCGGAAAAAG
AGTTGGTAGCTCTTGATCCGGCAAACAAACCACCGCTGGTAGCGGTGGTTTTTTTGTTTGCAAGCAGCAG
ATTACGCGCAGAAAAAAAGGATCTCAAGAAGATCCTTTGATCTTTTCTACGGGGTCTGACGCTCAGTGGA
ACGAAAACTCACGTTAAGGGATTTTGGTCATGAGATTATCAAAAAGGATCTTCACCTAGATCCTTTTGCG
GCCGGCCGCAAATCAATCTAAAGTATATATGAGTAAACTTGGTCTGACAGTTACCAATGCTTAATCAGTG
AGGCACCTATCTCAGCGATCTGTCTATTTCGTTCATCCATAGTTGCCTGACTCCCCGTCGTGTAGATAAC
TACGATACGGGAGGGCTTACCATCTGGCCCCAGTGCTGCAATGATACCGCGAGACCCACGCTCACCGGCT
CCAGATTTATCAGCAATAAACCAGCCAGCCGGAAGGGCCGAGCGCAGAAGTGGTCCTGCAACTTTATCCG
CCTCCATCCAGTCTATTAATTGTTGCCGGGAAGCTAGAGTAAGTAGTTCGCCAGTTAATAGTTTGCGCAA
CGTTGTTGCCATTGCTACAGGCATCGTGGTGTCACGCTCGTCGTTTGGTATGGCTTCATTCAGCTCCGGT
TCCCAACGATCAAGGCGAGTTACATGATCCCCCATGTTGTGCAAAAAAGCGGTTAGCTCCTTCGGTCCTC
CGATCGTTGTCAGAAGTAAGTTGGCCGCAGTGTTATCACTCATGGTTATGGCAGCACTGCATAATTCTCT
TACTGTCATGCCATCCGTAAGATGCTTTTCTGTGACTGGTGAGTACTCAACCAAGTCATTCTGAGAATAG
TGTATGCGGCGACCGAGTTGCTCTTGCCCGGCGTCAACACGGGATAATACCGCGCCACATAGCAGAACTT
TAAAAGTGCTCATCATTGGAAAACGTTCTTCGGGGCGAAAACTCTCAAGGATCTTACCGCTGTTGAGATC
CAGTTCGATGTAACCCACTCGTGCACCCAACTGATCTTCAGCATCTTTTACTTTCACCAGCGTTTCTGGG
TGAGCAAAAACAGGAAGGCAAAATGCCGCAAAAAAGGGAATAAGGGCGACACGGAAATGTTGAATACTCA
TACTCTTCCTTTTTCAATATTATTGAAGCATTTATCAGGGTTATTGTCTCATGAGCGGATACATATTTGA
ATGTATTTAGAAAAATAAACAAATAGGGGTTCCGCGCACATTTCCCCGAAAAGTGCCACCTGACGTCTAA
GAAACCATTATTATCATGACATTAACCTATAAAAATAGGCGTATCACGAGGCCCTTTCGTCTTCACTATA
GGAGCTTGGCCCATTGCATACGTTGTATCCATATCATAATATGTACATTTATATTGGCTCATGTCCAACA
TTACCGCCATGTT
Features (pLannotate 1.2.2; 15 found; start..end, strand, type, name):
      1..380     +  enhancer       CMV enhancer: human cytomegalovirus immediate early enhancer
    381..676     +  LTR            3' LTR (ΔU3) (fragment): self-inactivating 3' long terminal repeat (LTR) from Moloney murine leukemia virus
    739..1096    +  misc_feature   MMLV Ψ: packaging signal of Moloney murine leukemia virus (MMLV)
   1161..1577    +  CDS            gag (truncated): truncated Moloney murine leukemia virus (MMLV) gag gene lacking the start codon
   1587..1961    +  misc_feature   pol region: Moloney murine leukemia virus (MMLV) pol region containing the splice acceptor site
   1997..2062    +  CDS            3xFLAG: three tandem FLAG® epitope tags, followed by an enterokinase cleavage site
   2093..3928    +  CDS            NCOA4 (sequence partly withheld): NCOA4_HUMAN - Also known as ARA70, ELE1, RFG. Experimental evidence at protein level: Swiss-Prot protein existence level 1. Enhances the androgen receptor transcriptional activity in prostate cancer cells. Ligand-independent coactivator of the peroxisome proliferator-activated receptor (PPAR) gamma. From Homo sapiens (Human).
   3960..4535    +  misc_feature   IRES2: internal ribosome entry site (IRES) of the encephalomyocarditis virus (EMCV)
   4542..5141    +  CDS            PuroR: puromycin N-acetyltransferase; pac from Streptomyces alboniger; confers resistance to puromycin
   5249..5370    +  LTR            3' LTR (ΔU3) (fragment): self-inactivating 3' long terminal repeat (LTR) from Moloney murine leukemia virus
   5371..5840    +  LTR            LTR: long terminal repeat from Moloney murine leukemia virus
   5906..5958    -  CDS            lacI (fragment): lac repressor; lacI; The lac repressor binds to the lac operator to inhibit transcription in E. coli. This inhibition can be relieved by adding lactose or isopropyl-β-D-thiogalactopyranoside (IPTG).
   6141..6729    -  rep_origin     ori: high-copy-number ColE1/pMB1/pBR322/pUC origin of replication
   6893..7753    -  CDS            AmpR: β-lactamase; bla; confers resistance to ampicillin, carbenicillin, and related antibiotics
   7754..7858    -  promoter       AmpR promoter: bla
