[The description below was written by a language model from this plasmid's Addgene catalogue record and pLannotate feature annotations shown in this document.]
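Description:
pMRX-IP-3xFLAG-NCOA4 (L63R) is a Moloney murine leukemia virus (MMLV)-based retroviral expression plasmid built on the pMRX-IP backbone and intended for stable expression of a tagged human NCOA4 mutant in mammalian cells. The catalogue lists it simply as a mammalian expression vector, but the roughly 8 kb sequenced record shows a retroviral transfer architecture. A CMV enhancer is fused to a partial MMLV LTR at the 5' end, and this is followed by the Ψ packaging signal, a truncated gag segment lacking its start codon, and a pol region carrying the splice acceptor. An MMLV LTR closes the proviral unit at the 3' end. Together these elements allow the transcript to be packaged into retroviral particles when gag, pol and env are supplied in trans, and then integrated into target cell genomes. The bacterial portion carries a high-copy ColE1/pUC-type origin and a β-lactamase gene with its own promoter for ampicillin selection in E. coli. A short lacI fragment is also annotated and appears to be a backbone remnant.

The payload is a bicistronic cassette. An N-terminal 3xFLAG epitope precedes the human NCOA4 coding sequence (about 1.8 kb), which carries an L63R substitution in the N-terminal domain. An EMCV IRES follows and drives translation of puromycin N-acetyltransferase from the same transcript, so puromycin resistance is linked to expression of the tagged protein. No separate internal promoter is annotated, so expression presumably derives from the 5' CMV enhancer/LTR unit. The associated publication concerns NCOA4-driven ferritin phase separation in ferritinophagy, which suggests the mutant is used alongside wild-type NCOA4 in that context. The record does not state the functional consequence of L63R.
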