Addgene plasmid #192814: pMRX-IP-3xFLAG-NCOA4 (L63R)
Purpose: Stable expression of 3xFLAH-NCOA4 (L63R mutant) in mammalian cells
Depositing lab: Noboru Mizushima. Depositing organization: The University of Tokyo. Publication: NCOA4 drives ferritin phase separation to facilitate macroferritinophagy and microferritinophagy. Ohshima T, Yamamoto H, Sakamaki Y, Saito C, Mizushima N. J Cell Biol. 2022 Oct 3;221(10). pii: 213442. doi: 10.1083/jcb.202203102. Epub 2022 Sep 6. PubMed 36066504.
Backbone
  Vector backbone: pMRX-IP
  Vector type: Mammalian Expression
  Selectable markers: Puromycin
Growth in bacteria
  Bacterial resistance: Ampicillin, 100 μg/mL
  Growth temperature: 37°C
  Growth strain: DH5alpha
  Copy number: Unknown
Gene/Insert
  Gene/Insert name: NCOA4
  Species: H. sapiens (human)
  Insert size (bp): 1842
  Mutation: L63R mutation in the N-terminal domain
  Entrez Gene: NCOA4 (a.k.a. ARA70, ELE1, PTC3, RFG)
  Tag / fusion protein: 3xFLAG (N terminal on insert)
Terms and licenses: Academic/Nonprofit Terms; Industry Terms: Not Available to Industry
How to cite: pMRX-IP-3xFLAG-NCOA4 (L63R) was a gift from Noboru Mizushima (Addgene plasmid # 192814 ; http://n2t.net/addgene:192814 ; RRID:Addgene_192814)
